Addgene plasmid #11946: pcDNA3 HA 14-3-3 sigma
Depositing lab: Michael Yaffe. Depositing organization: Massachusetts Institute of Technology. Publication: A structural basis for 14-3-3sigma functional specificity. Wilker EW, Grant RA, Artim SC, Yaffe MB. J Biol Chem. 2005 May 13. 280(19):18891-8. 10.1074/jbc.M500982200 PubMed 15731107.
Backbone
  Vector backbone: pcDNA3
  Backbone manufacturer: Invitrogen
  Backbone size w/o insert (bp): 5446
  Vector type: Mammalian Expression
  Selectable markers: Neomycin (select with G418)
Growth in bacteria
  Bacterial resistance: Ampicillin, 100 μg/mL
  Growth temperature: 37°C
  Growth strain: DH5alpha
  Copy number: High Copy
Gene/Insert
  Gene/Insert name: Stratifin (alt name: 14-3-3 sigma)
  Species: H. sapiens (human)
  Entrez Gene: SFN (a.k.a. YWHAS)
  Tag / fusion protein: HA (N terminal on backbone)
  Cloning method: Restriction Enzyme; 5′ cloning site BamHI (not destroyed); 3′ cloning site XhoI (not destroyed)
  Sequencing primers: 5′ T7
Terms and licenses: Academic/Nonprofit Terms; Industry Terms: Not Available to Industry
How to cite: pcDNA3 HA 14-3-3 sigma was a gift from Michael Yaffe (Addgene plasmid # 11946 ; http://n2t.net/addgene:11946 ; RRID:Addgene_11946)
