[The description below was written by a language model from this plasmid's Addgene catalogue record and pLannotate feature annotations shown in this document.]
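Description:
pcDNA3 HA 14-3-3 sigma is a mammalian expression plasmid built on the Invitrogen pcDNA3 backbone, carrying human stratifin (SFN, also known as 14-3-3 sigma) inserted between the BamHI and XhoI sites, both of which are retained. The sequenced record is 6,164 nt. In bacteria it is maintained at high copy through a ColE1/pUC-type origin and selected with ampicillin via the β-lactamase gene and its own promoter. An f1 origin is also present, which in principle allows single-stranded DNA production. For mammalian cells, a separate cassette in which the SV40 enhancer/early promoter drives the neomycin phosphotransferase gene, terminated by an SV40 polyadenylation signal, permits G418 selection of stable transfectants.

The expression cassette consists of the human cytomegalovirus immediate early enhancer and promoter, the SFN coding sequence, and the bovine growth hormone polyadenylation signal, giving strong constitutive expression after transfection. The catalogue lists an N-terminal HA epitope tag supplied by the backbone. The automated feature table does not annotate it separately, though there is an unannotated gap between the T7 promoter and the start of the SFN feature where it would lie. The T7 and SP6 phage promoters flank the insert and can serve for in vitro transcription or as sequencing primer sites. Several short annotations (fragments of ble, lacI, bom, and an HIV-1 LTR) are probably backbone remnants or incidental sequence matches rather than functional parts.

The SFN annotation describes the protein as a p53-regulated inhibitor of G2/M progression. The associated publication concerns the structural basis of 14-3-3 sigma functional specificity, so the plasmid suits expression of HA-tagged protein for detection, immunoprecipitation and interaction studies in mammalian cells.
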