Features (pLannotate 1.2.2; 21 found; start..end, strand, type, name):
     29..358     +  promoter       SV40 promoter: SV40 enhancer and early promoter
    425..1216    +  CDS            neo: KKA2_KLEPN - Also known as kan, nptII. Experimental evidence at protein level: Swiss-Prot protein existence level 1. Resistance to kanamycin, neomycin, paromomycin, ribostamycin, butirosin and gentamicin B. From Klebsiella pneumoniae.
   1240..1398    +  CDS            ble (fragment): BLE_KLEPN - Experimental evidence at protein level: Swiss-Prot protein existence level 1. Binding protein with a strong affinity to the bleomycin family of antibiotics. Binds to CL990; an antimitotic-antibiotic compound. From Klebsiella pneumoniae.
   1393..1514    +  polyA_signal   SV40 poly(A) signal: SV40 polyadenylation signal
   1587..1603    -  protein_bind   lac operator: The lac repressor binds to the lac operator to inhibit transcription in E. coli. This inhibition can be relieved by adding lactose or isopropyl-β-D-thiogalactopyranoside (IPTG). lac repressor encoded by lacI
   1611..1641    -  promoter       lac promoter: promoter for the E. coli lac operon
   1656..1677    -  protein_bind   CAP binding site: CAP binding activates transcription in the presence of cAMP. E. coli catabolite activator protein
   1690..1782    -  CDS            lacI (fragment): lac repressor; lacI; The lac repressor binds to the lac operator to inhibit transcription in E. coli. This inhibition can be relieved by adding lactose or isopropyl-β-D-thiogalactopyranoside (IPTG).
   1965..2553    -  rep_origin     ori: high-copy-number ColE1/pMB1/pBR322/pUC origin of replication
   2724..3584    -  CDS            AmpR: β-lactamase; bla; confers resistance to ampicillin, carbenicillin, and related antibiotics
   3585..3689    -  promoter       AmpR promoter: bla
   3748..3800    -  misc_feature   bom (fragment): basis of mobility region from pBR322
   3955..4334    +  enhancer       CMV enhancer: human cytomegalovirus immediate early enhancer
   4335..4538    +  promoter       CMV promoter: human cytomegalovirus (CMV) immediate early promoter
   4534..4567    +  LTR            5' LTR (truncated) (fragment): truncated 5' long terminal repeat (LTR) from HIV-1
   4583..4601    +  promoter       T7 promoter: promoter for bacteriophage T7 RNA polymerase
   4663..5406    +  CDS            SFN (sequence withheld): 1433S_HUMAN - Also known as HME1. Experimental evidence at protein level: Swiss-Prot protein existence level 1. p53-regulated inhibitor of G2/M progression. From Homo sapiens (Human).
   5437..5455    -  promoter       SP6 promoter: promoter for bacteriophage SP6 RNA polymerase
   5481..5705    +  polyA_signal   bGH poly(A) signal: bovine growth hormone polyadenylation signal
   5709..5730    +  promoter       SV40 promoter (fragment): SV40 enhancer and early promoter
   5751..15      +  rep_origin     f1 ori (across the origin) (sequence partly withheld): f1 bacteriophage origin of replication; arrow indicates direction of (+) strand synthesis
>Addgene plasmid #11946 | pcDNA3 HA 14-3-3 sigma | addgene full sequence | sequence record 372910 | Addgene NGS Result
AATTTAACGCGAATTAATTCTGTGGAATGTGTGTCAGTTAGGGTGTGGAAAGTCCCCAGGCTCCCCAGCA
GGCAGAAGTATGCAAAGCATGCATCTCAATTAGTCAGCAACCAGGTGTGGAAAGTCCCCAGGCTCCCCAG
CAGGCAGAAGTATGCAAAGCATGCATCTCAATTAGTCAGCAACCATAGTCCCGCCCCTAACTCCGCCCAT
CCCGCCCCTAACTCCGCCCAGTTCCGCCCATTCTCCGCCCCATGGCTGACTAATTTTTTTTATTTATGCA
GAGGCCGAGGCCGCCTCTGCCTCTGAGCTATTCCAGAAGTAGTGAGGAGGCTTTTTTGGAGGCCTAGGCT
TTTGCAAAAAGCTCCCGGGAGCTTGTATATCCATTTTCGGATCTGATCAAGAGACAGGATGAGGATCGTT
TCGCATGATTGAACAAGATGGATTGCACGCAGGTTCTCCGGCCGCTTGGGTGGAGAGGCTATTCGGCTAT
GACTGGGCACAACAGACAATCGGCTGCTCTGATGCCGCCGTGTTCCGGCTGTCAGCGCAGGGGCGCCCGG
TTCTTTTTGTCAAGACCGACCTGTCCGGTGCCCTGAATGAACTGCAGGACGAGGCAGCGCGGCTATCGTG
GCTGGCCACGACGGGCGTTCCTTGCGCAGCTGTGCTCGACGTTGTCACTGAAGCGGGAAGGGACTGGCTG
CTATTGGGCGAAGTGCCGGGGCAGGATCTCCTGTCATCTCACCTTGCTCCTGCCGAGAAAGTATCCATCA
TGGCTGATGCAATGCGGCGGCTGCATACGCTTGATCCGGCTACCTGCCCATTCGACCACCAAGCGAAACA
TCGCATCGAGCGAGCACGTACTCGGATGGAAGCCGGTCTTGTCGATCAGGATGATCTGGACGAAGAGCAT
CAGGGGCTCGCGCCAGCCGAACTGTTCGCCAGGCTCAAGGCGCGCATGCCCGACGGCGAGGATCTCGTCG
TGACCCATGGCGATGCCTGCTTGCCGAATATCATGGTGGAAAATGGCCGCTTTTCTGGATTCATCGACTG
TGGCCGGCTGGGTGTGGCGGACCGCTATCAGGACATAGCGTTGGCTACCCGTGATATTGCTGAAGAGCTT
GGCGGCGAATGGGCTGACCGCTTCCTCGTGCTTTACGGTATCGCCGCTCCCGATTCGCAGCGCATCGCCT
TCTATCGCCTTCTTGACGAGTTCTTCTGAGCGGGACTCTGGGGTTCGAAATGACCGACCAAGCGACGCCC
AACCTGCCATCACGAGATTTCGATTCCACCGCCGCCTTCTATGAAAGGTTGGGCTTCGGAATCGTTTTCC
GGGACGCCGGCTGGATGATCCTCCAGCGCGGGGATCTCATGCTGGAGTTCTTCGCCCACCCCAACTTGTT
TATTGCAGCTTATAATGGTTACAAATAAAGCAATAGCATCACAAATTTCACAAATAAAGCATTTTTTTCA
CTGCATTCTAGTTGTGGTTTGTCCAAACTCATCAATGTATCTTATCATGTCTGTATACCGTCGACCTCTA
GCTAGAGCTTGGCGTAATCATGGTCATAGCTGTTTCCTGTGTGAAATTGTTATCCGCTCACAATTCCACA
CAACATACGAGCCGGAAGCATAAAGTGTAAAGCCTGGGGTGCCTAATGAGTGAGCTAACTCACATTAATT
GCGTTGCGCTCACTGCCCGCTTTCCAGTCGGGAAACCTGTCGTGCCAGCTGCATTAATGAATCGGCCAAC
GCGCGGGGAGAGGCGGTTTGCGTATTGGGCGCTCTTCCGCTTCCTCGCTCACTGACTCGCTGCGCTCGGT
CGTTCGGCTGCGGCGAGCGGTATCAGCTCACTCAAAGGCGGTAATACGGTTATCCACAGAATCAGGGGAT
AACGCAGGAAAGAACATGTGAGCAAAAGGCCAGCAAAAGGCCAGGAACCGTAAAAAGGCCGCGTTGCTGG
CGTTTTTCCATAGGCTCCGCCCCCCTGACGAGCATCACAAAAATCGACGCTCAAGTCAGAGGTGGCGAAA
CCCGACAGGACTATAAAGATACCAGGCGTTTCCCCCTGGAAGCTCCCTCGTGCGCTCTCCTGTTCCGACC
CTGCCGCTTACCGGATACCTGTCCGCCTTTCTCCCTTCGGGAAGCGTGGCGCTTTCTCATAGCTCACGCT
GTAGGTATCTCAGTTCGGTGTAGGTCGTTCGCTCCAAGCTGGGCTGTGTGCACGAACCCCCCGTTCAGCC
CGACCGCTGCGCCTTATCCGGTAACTATCGTCTTGAGTCCAACCCGGTAAGACACGACTTATCGCCACTG
GCAGCAGCCACTGGTAACAGGATTAGCAGAGCGAGGTATGTAGGCGGTGCTACAGAGTTCTTGAAGTGGT
GGCCTAACTACGGCTACACTAGAAGAACAGTATTTGGTATCTGCGCTCTGCTGAAGCCAGTTACCTTCGG
AAAAAGAGTTGGTAGCTCTTGATCCGGCAAACAAACCACCGCTGGTAGCGGTGGTTTTTTTGTTTGCAAG
CAGCAGATTACGCGCAGAAAAAAAGGATCTCAAGAAGATCCTTTGATCTTTTCTACGGGGTCTGACGCTC
AGTGGAACGAAAACTCACGTTAAGGGATTTTGGTCATGAGATTATCAAAAAGGATCTTCACCTAGATCCT
TTTAAATTAAAAATGAAGTTTTAAATCAATCTAAAGTATATATGAGTAAACTTGGTCTGACAGTTACCAA
TGCTTAATCAGTGAGGCACCTATCTCAGCGATCTGTCTATTTCGTTCATCCATAGTTGCCTGACTCCCCG
TCGTGTAGATAACTACGATACGGGAGGGCTTACCATCTGGCCCCAGTGCTGCAATGATACCGCGAGACCC
ACGCTCACCGGCTCCAGATTTATCAGCAATAAACCAGCCAGCCGGAAGGGCCGAGCGCAGAAGTGGTCCT
GCAACTTTATCCGCCTCCATCCAGTCTATTAATTGTTGCCGGGAAGCTAGAGTAAGTAGTTCGCCAGTTA
ATAGTTTGCGCAACGTTGTTGCCATTGCTACAGGCATCGTGGTGTCACGCTCGTCGTTTGGTATGGCTTC
ATTCAGCTCCGGTTCCCAACGATCAAGGCGAGTTACATGATCCCCCATGTTGTGCAAAAAAGCGGTTAGC
TCCTTCGGTCCTCCGATCGTTGTCAGAAGTAAGTTGGCCGCAGTGTTATCACTCATGGTTATGGCAGCAC
TGCATAATTCTCTTACTGTCATGCCATCCGTAAGATGCTTTTCTGTGACTGGTGAGTACTCAACCAAGTC
ATTCTGAGAATAGTGTATGCGGCGACCGAGTTGCTCTTGCCCGGCGTCAATACGGGATAATACCGCGCCA
CATAGCAGAACTTTAAAAGTGCTCATCATTGGAAAACGTTCTTCGGGGCGAAAACTCTCAAGGATCTTAC
CGCTGTTGAGATCCAGTTCGATGTAACCCACTCGTGCACCCAACTGATCTTCAGCATCTTTTACTTTCAC
CAGCGTTTCTGGGTGAGCAAAAACAGGAAGGCAAAATGCCGCAAAAAAGGGAATAAGGGCGACACGGAAA
TGTTGAATACTCATACTCTTCCTTTTTCAATATTATTGAAGCATTTATCAGGGTTATTGTCTCATGAGCG
GATACATATTTGAATGTATTTAGAAAAATAAACAAATAGGGGTTCCGCGCACATTTCCCCGAAAAGTGCC
ACCTGACGTCGACGGATCGGGAGATCTCCCGATCCCCTATGGTGCACTCTCAGTACAATCTGCTCTGATG
CCGCATAGTTAAGCCAGTATCTGCTCCCTGCTTGTGTGTTGGAGGTCGCTGAGTAGTGCGCGAGCAAAAT
TTAAGCTACAACAAGGCAAGGCTTGACCGACAATTGCATGAAGAATCTGCTTAGGGTTAGGCGTTTTGCG
CTGCTTCGCGATGTACGGGCCAGATATACGCGTTGACATTGATTATTGACTAGTTATTAATAGTAATCAA
TTACGGGGTCATTAGTTCATAGCCCATATATGGAGTTCCGCGTTACATAACTTACGGTAAATGGCCCGCC
TGGCTGACCGCCCAACGACCCCCGCCCATTGACGTCAATAATGACGTATGTTCCCATAGTAACGCCAATA
GGGACTTTCCATTGACGTCAATGGGTGGAGTATTTACGGTAAACTGCCCACTTGGCAGTACATCAAGTGT
ATCATATGCCAAGTACGCCCCCTATTGACGTCAATGACGGTAAATGGCCCGCCTGGCATTATGCCCAGTA
CATGACCTTATGGGACTTTCCTACTTGGCAGTACATCTACGTATTAGTCATCGCTATTACCATGGTGATG
CGGTTTTGGCAGTACATCAATGGGCGTGGATAGCGGTTTGACTCACGGGGATTTCCAAGTCTCCACCCCA
TTGACGTCAATGGGAGTTTGTTTTGGCACCAAAATCAACGGGACTTTCCAAAATGTCGTAACAACTCCGC
CCCATTGACGCAAATGGGCGGTAGGCGTGTACGGTGGGAGGTCTATATAAGCAGAGCTCTCTGGCTAACT
AGAGAACCCACTGCTTACTGGCTTATCGAAATTAATACGACTCACTATAGGGAGACCCAAGCTTACCATG
GCCTACCCCTACGACGTGCCCGACTACGCCTCCCTCGGATCC
[744 nt withheld, positions 4663-5406]
TGACTCGAGCATGCATCTAGAGGGCCCTATTCTATAGTGTCACCTAAATGCTAGAGCTCGCTGATCAGCC
TCGACTGTGCCTTCTAGTTGCCAGCCATCTGTTGTTTGCCCCTCCCCCGTGCCTTCCTTGACCCTGGAAG
GTGCCACTCCCACTGTCCTTTCCTAATAAAATGAGGAAATTGCATCGCATTGTCTGAGTAGGTGTCATTC
TATTCTGGGGGGTGGGGTGGGGCAGGACAGCAAGGGGGAGGATTGGGAAGACAATAGCAGGCATGCTGGG
GATGCGGTGGGCTCTATGGCTTCTGAGGCGGAAAGAACCAGCTGGGGCTCTAGGGGGTATCCCC
[124 nt withheld, positions 5751-5874]
C
[91 nt withheld, positions 5876-5966]
A
[49 nt withheld, positions 5968-6016]
CCTTTGACGTTGGAGTCCACGTTCTTT
[37 nt withheld, positions 6044-6080]
ACCCTATCTCGGTCTATTCTTTTGATTTATAAGGGATTTTGCCGATTTCGGCCTATTGGTTAAAAAATGA
GCTGATTTAACAAA
