>Addgene plasmid #11946 | pcDNA3 HA 14-3-3 sigma | addgene partial sequence | sequence record 18526 | 11946 with BGH-rev
GAATAGGGCCCTCTAGATGCATGCTCGAGTCA
[744 nt withheld, positions 33-776]
GGATCCGAGGGAGGCGTAGTCGGGCACGTCGTAGGGGTAGGCCATGGTAAGCTTGGGTCTCCCTATAGTG
AGTCGTATTAATTTCGATAAGCCAGTAAGCAGTGGGTTCTCTAGTTAGCCAGAGAGCTCTGCTTATATAG
